>Addgene plasmid #81235 | pRS314_U6_G96C_A97C | addgene full sequence | sequence record 166113 | Addgene assembled full plasmid sequence
GACGAAAGGGCCTCGTGATACGCCTATTTTTATAGGTTAATGTCATGATAATAATGGTTTCTTAGACGGA
TCGCTTGCCTGTAACTTACACGCGCCTCGTATCTTTTAATGATGGAATAATTTGGGAATTTACTCTGTGT
TTATTTATTTTTATGTTTTGTATTTGGATTTTAGAAAGTAAATAAAGAAGGTAGAAGAGTTACGGAATGA
AGAAAAAAAAATAAACAAAGGTTTAAAAAATTTCAACAAAAAGCGTACTTTACATATATATTTATTAGAC
AAGAAAAGCAGATTAAATAGATATACATTCGATTAACGATAAGTAAAATGTAAAATCACAGGATTTTCGT
GTGTGGTCTTCTACACAGACAAGATGAAACAATTCGGCATTAATACCTGAGAGCAGGAAGAGCAAGATAA
AAGGTAGTATTTGTTGGCGATCCCCCTAGAGTCTTTTACATCTTCGGAAAACAAAAACTATTTTTTCTTT
AATTTCTTTTTTTACTTTCTATTTTTAATTTATATATTTATATTAAAAAATTTAAATTATAATTATTTTT
ATAGCACGTGATGAAAAGGACCCAGGTGGCACTTTTCGGGGAAATGTGCGCGGAACCCCTATTTGTTTAT
TTTTCTAAATACATTCAAATATGTATCCGCTCATGAGACAATAACCCTGATAAATGCTTCAATAATATTG
AAAAAGGAAGAGTATGAGTATTCAACATTTCCGTGTCGCCCTTATTCCCTTTTTTGCGGCATTTTGCCTT
CCTGTTTTTGCTCACCCAGAAACGCTGGTGAAAGTAAAAGATGCTGAAGATCAGTTGGGTGCACGAGTGG
GTTACATCGAACTGGATCTCAACAGCGGTAAGATCCTTGAGAGTTTTCGCCCCGAAGAACGTTTTCCAAT
GATGAGCACTTTTAAAGTTCTGCTATGTGGCGCGGTATTATCCCGTATTGACGCCGGGCAAGAGCAACTC
GGTCGCCGCATACACTATTCTCAGAATGACTTGGTTGAGTACTCACCAGTCACAGAAAAGCATCTTACGG
ATGGCATGACAGTAAGAGAATTATGCAGTGCTGCCATAACCATGAGTGATAACACTGCGGCCAACTTACT
TCTGACAACGATCGGAGGACCGAAGGAGCTAACCGCTTTTTTTCACAACATGGGGGATCATGTAACTCGC
CTTGATCGTTGGGAACCGGAGCTGAATGAAGCCATACCAAACGACGAGCGTGACACCACGATGCCTGTAG
CAATGGCAACAACGTTGCGCAAACTATTAACTGGCGAACTACTTACTCTAGCTTCCCGGCAACAATTAAT
AGACTGGATGGAGGCGGATAAAGTTGCAGGACCACTTCTGCGCTCGGCCCTTCCGGCTGGCTGGTTTATT
GCTGATAAATCTGGAGCCGGTGAGCGTGGGTCTCGCGGTATCATTGCAGCACTGGGGCCAGATGGTAAGC
CCTCCCGTATCGTAGTTATCTACACGACGGGCAGTCAGGCAACTATGGATGAACGAAATAGACAGATCGC
TGAGATAGGTGCCTCACTGATTAAGCATTGGTAACTGTCAGACCAAGTTTACTCATATATACTTTAGATT
GATTTAAAACTTCATTTTTAATTTAAAAGGATCTAGGTGAAGATCCTTTTTGATAATCTCATGACCAAAA
TCCCTTAACGTGAGTTTTCGTTCCACTGAGCGTCAGACCCCGTAGAAAAGATCAAAGGATCTTCTTGAGA
TCCTTTTTTTCTGCGCGTAATCTGCTGCTTGCAAACAAAAAAACCACCGCTACCAGCGGTGGTTTGTTTG
CCGGATCAAGAGCTACCAACTCTTTTTCCGAAGGTAACTGGCTTCAGCAGAGCGCAGATACCAAATACTG
TCCTTCTAGTGTAGCCGTAGTTAGGCCACCACTTCAAGAACTCTGTAGCACCGCCTACATACCTCGCTCT
GCTAATCCTGTTACCAGTGGCTGCTGCCAGTGGCGATAAGTCGTGTCTTACCGGGTTGGACTCAAGACGA
TAGTTACCGGATAAGGCGCAGCGGTCGGGCTGAACGGGGGGTTCGTGCACACAGCCCAGCTTGGAGCGAA
CGACCTACACCGAACTGAGATACCTACAGCGTGAGCATTGAGAAAGCGCCACGCTTCCCGAAGGGAGAAA
GGCGGACAGGTATCCGGTAAGCGGCAGGGTCGGAACAGGAGAGCGCACGAGGGAGCTTCCAGGGGGGAAC
GCCTGGTATCTTTATAGTCCTGTCGGGTTTCGCCACCTCTGACTTGAGCGTCGATTTTTGTGATGCTCGT
CAGGGGGGCCGAGCCTATGGAAAAACGCCAGCAACGCGGCCTTTTTACGGTTCCTGGCCTTTTGCTGGCC
TTTTGCTCACATGTTCTTTCCTGCGTTATCCCCTGATTCTGTGGATAACCGTATTACCGCCTTTGAGTGA
GCTGATACCGCTCGCCGCAGCCGAACGACCGAGCGCAGCGAGTCAGTGAGCGAGGAAGCGGAAGAGCGCC
CAATACGCAAACCGCCTCTCCCCGCGCGTTGGCCGATTCATTAATGCAGCTGGCACGACAGGTTTCCCGA
CTGGAAAGCGGGCAGTGAGCGCAACGCAATTAATGTGAGTTAGCTCACTCATTAGGCACCCCAGGCTTTA
CACTTTATGCTTCCGGCTCGTATGTTGTGTGGAATTGTGAGCGGATAACAATTTCACACAGGAAACAGCT
ATGACCATGATTACGCCAAGCTCGAAATTAACCCTCACTAAAGGGAACAAAAGCTGGTACCGGGCCCCCC
CTCGAGGTCGACGGTATCGATAAGCTTGATATCGAATTCTTCGGCTACTATAAATAAATGTTTTTTTCGC
AACTATGTGTTCGCGAAGTAACCCTTCGTGGACATTTGGTCAATTTGAAACAATACAGAGATGATCAGCA
GTTCCCCTGCATAAGGATGAACCGTTTTACAAACCGATTTATTTCGTTTTTTTTTATCATCGAGTGAAGT
ATCGTGACTTGTACATTTGAAGATACCCAGCGTACAGCAGTGTATCTTTATCTTCCTGTATGATATAGAT
AACTAACATCTCGAATAGAAAATTGTCTCGCGTTCGAACCTAAGCCTTTGCTATCGGATCCACTAGTTCT
AGAGCGGCCGCCACCGCGGTGGAGCTCCAATTCGCCCTATAGTGAGTCGTATTACAATTCACTGGCCGTC
GTTTTACAACGTCGTGACTGGGAAAACCCTGGCGTTACCCAACTTAATCGCCTTGCAGCACATCCCCCTT
TCGCCAGCTGGCGTAATAGCGAAGAGGCCCGCACCGATCGCCCTTCCCAACAGTTGCGCAGCCTGAATGG
CGAATGG
[124 nt withheld, positions 3368-3491]
C
[91 nt withheld, positions 3493-3583]
A
[49 nt withheld, positions 3585-3633]
CCTTTGACGTTGGAGTCCACGTTCTTT
[37 nt withheld, positions 3661-3697]
ACCCTATCTCGGTCTATTCTTTTGATTTATAAGGGATTTTGCCGATTTCGGCCTATTGGTTAAAAAATGA
GCTGATTTAACAAAAATTTAACGCGAATTTTAACAAAATATTAACGTTTACAATTTCCTGATGCGGTATT
TTCTCCTTACGCATCTGTGCGGTATTTCACACCGCAGGCAAGTGCACAAACAATACTTAAATAAATACTA
CTCAGTAATAACCTATTTCTTAGCATTTTTGACGAAATTTGCTATTTTGTTAGAGTCTTTTACACCATTT
GTCTCCACACCTCCGCTTACATCAACACCAATAACGCCATTTAATCTAAGCGCATCACCAACATTTTCTG
GCGTCAGTCCACCAGCTAACATAAAATGTAAGCTTTCGGGGCTCTCTTGCCTTCCAACCCAGTCAGAAAT
CGAGTTCCAATCCAAAAGTTCACCTGTCCCACCTGCTTCTGAATCAAACAAGGGAATAAACGAATGAGGT
TTCTGTGAAGCTGCACTGAGTAGTATGTTGCAGTCTTTTGGAAATACGAGTCTTTTAATAACTGGCAAAC
CGAGGAACTCTTGGTATTCTTGCCACGACTCATCTCCATGCAGTTGGACGATATCAATGCCGTAATCATT
GACCAGAGCCAAAACATCCTCCTTAGGTTGATTACGAAACACGCCAACCAAGTATTTCGGAGTGCCTGAA
CTATTTTTATATGCTTTTACAAGACTTGAAATTTTCCTTGCAATAACCGGGTCAATTGTTCTCTTTCTAT
TGGGCACACATATAATACCCAGCAAGTCAGCATCGGAATCTAGAGCACATTCTGCGGCCTCTGTGCTCTG
CAAGCCGCAAACTTTCACCAATGGACCAGAACTACCTGTGAAATTAATAACAGACATACTCCAAGCTGCC
TTTGTGTGCTTAATCACGTATACTCACGTGCTCAATAGTCACCAATGCCCTCCCTCTTGGCCCTCTCCTT
TTCTTTTTTCGACCGAATTAATTCTTAATCGGCAAAAAAAGAAAAGCTCCGGATCAAGATTGTACGTAAG
GTGACAAGCTATTTTTCAATAAAGAATATCTTCCACTACTGCCATCTGGCGTCATAACTGCAAAGTACAC
ATATATTACGATGCTGTTCTATTAAATGCTTCCTATATTATATATATAGTAATGTCGTGATCTATGGTGC
ACTCTCAGTACAATCTGCTCTGATGCCGCATAGTTAAGCCAGCCCCGACACCCGCCAACACCCGCTGACG
CGCCCTGACGGGCTTGTCTGCTCCCGGCATCCGCTTACAGACAAGCTGTGACCGTCTCCGGGAGCTGCAT
GTGTCAGAGGTTTTCACCGTCATCACCGAAACGCGCGA
Features (pLannotate 1.2.2; 20 found; start..end, strand, type, name):
     69..572     -  misc_feature   CEN/ARS: S. cerevisiae CEN6 centromere fused to an autonomously replicating sequence
    609..713     +  promoter       AmpR promoter: bla
    714..1574    +  CDS            AmpR: β-lactamase; bla; confers resistance to ampicillin, carbenicillin, and related antibiotics
   1745..2333    +  rep_origin     ori: high-copy-number ColE1/pMB1/pBR322/pUC origin of replication
   2516..2608    +  CDS            lacI (fragment): lac repressor; lacI; The lac repressor binds to the lac operator to inhibit transcription in E. coli. This inhibition can be relieved by adding lactose or isopropyl-β-D-thiogalactopyranoside (IPTG).
   2621..2642    +  protein_bind   CAP binding site: CAP binding activates transcription in the presence of cAMP. E. coli catabolite activator protein
   2657..2687    +  promoter       lac promoter: promoter for the E. coli lac operon
   2695..2711    +  protein_bind   lac operator: The lac repressor binds to the lac operator to inhibit transcription in E. coli. This inhibition can be relieved by adding lactose or isopropyl-β-D-thiogalactopyranoside (IPTG). lac repressor encoded by lacI
   2756..2774    +  promoter       T3 promoter: promoter for bacteriophage T3 RNA polymerase
   2786..2839    -  misc_feature   MCS (fragment): pBluescript multiple cloning site
   2878..2990    +  ncRNA          U6: Accession: RF00026 - U6 spliceosomal RNA
   3136..3177    -  misc_feature   MCS (fragment): pBluescript multiple cloning site
   3186..3204    -  promoter       T7 promoter: promoter for bacteriophage T7 RNA polymerase
   3207..3364    +  CDS            lacZα (fragment): LacZα fragment of β-galactosidase; lacZ fragment
   3368..3823    +  rep_origin     f1 ori (sequence partly withheld): f1 bacteriophage origin of replication; arrow indicates direction of (+) strand synthesis
   3824..3873    -  misc_feature   bom (fragment): basis of mobility region from pBR322
   3920..4594    -  CDS            TRP1: phosphoribosylanthranilate isomerase, required for tryptophan biosynthesis; S. cerevisiae TRP1; yeast auxotrophic marker
   4595..4742    -  promoter       TRP1 promoter: S. cerevisiae TRP1
   4880..4929    -  misc_feature   bom (fragment): basis of mobility region from pBR322
   5031..1       -  CDS            rop (fragment) (across the origin): Rop protein, which maintains plasmids at low copy number; rop
