[The description below was written by a language model from this plasmid's Addgene catalogue record and pLannotate feature annotations shown in this document.]
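Description:
pRS314_U6_G96C_A97C is a yeast–E. coli shuttle plasmid built on the pRS314 backbone, a centromeric vector carrying a CEN6/ARS element that gives stable, low-copy maintenance in Saccharomyces cerevisiae. Selection in yeast relies on the TRP1 auxotrophic marker with its own promoter. In bacteria the plasmid is propagated through a high-copy ColE1/pUC-type origin and selected with ampicillin via the β-lactamase gene. An f1 phage origin is also present, along with the usual pBluescript-derived remnants: a lac promoter/operator region, a disrupted lacZα fragment, and T3 and T7 promoters flanking the split multiple cloning site. The catalogue lists a total size of about 4.8 kb, whereas the assembled sequence record is 5,065 nt, so the catalogue figures appear to be approximate.

The insert, cloned between EcoRI and BamHI sites that remain intact, is a roughly 300 bp fragment containing the S. cerevisiae SNR6 gene, which encodes U6 spliceosomal small nuclear RNA. The annotated U6 ncRNA occupies about 113 nt within this fragment, leaving flanking sequence on both sides. The record does not annotate a yeast promoter for it, so expression presumably depends on native SNR6 control elements in and around the gene, though this is not stated. The U6 coding region carries two substitutions, G96C and A97C, described as a telestem mutant. The stated purpose is in vivo study of this mutant in yeast, and the associated work concerns the mechanism of U4/U6 RNA duplex unwinding. Part of the plasmid derives from an earlier U6 construct.
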