Addgene plasmid #81235: pRS314_U6_G96C_A97C
Purpose: U6 telestem mutant (G96C/A97C) for in vivo studies
Depositing lab: Aaron Hoskins. Depositing organization: University of Wisconsin, Madison. Publication: A multi-step model for facilitated unwinding of the yeast U4/U6 RNA duplex. Rodgers ML, Didychuk AL, Butcher SE, Brow DA, Hoskins AA. Nucleic Acids Res. 2016 Dec 15;44(22):10912-10928. doi: 10.1093/nar/gkw686. Epub 2016 Aug 2. PubMed 27484481.
Backbone
  Vector backbone: pRS314
  Backbone size w/o insert (bp): 4500
  Total vector size (bp): 4800
  Vector type: Yeast Expression
  Selectable markers: TRP1
Growth in bacteria
  Bacterial resistance: Ampicillin, 100 μg/mL
  Growth temperature: 37°C
  Growth strain: DH5alpha
  Copy number: Unknown
Gene/Insert
  Gene/Insert name: U6 RNA with G96C/A97C mutation
  Species: S. cerevisiae (budding yeast)
  Insert size (bp): 300
  Mutation: U6 telestem mutant (G96C/A97C)
  GenBank ID: NR_132206.1
  Entrez Gene: snR6 (a.k.a. snR6)
  Cloning method: Restriction Enzyme; 5′ cloning site EcoRI (not destroyed); 3′ cloning site BamHI (not destroyed)
  Sequencing primers: 5′ M13 forward; 3′ M13 reverse
Resource information
  A portion of this plasmid was derived from a plasmid made by: Burke, Butcher, and Brow. RNA. (2015)
Terms and licenses: Academic/Nonprofit Terms; Industry Terms: Not Available to Industry
How to cite: pRS314_U6_G96C_A97C was a gift from Aaron Hoskins (Addgene plasmid # 81235 ; http://n2t.net/addgene:81235 ; RRID:Addgene_81235)
