>Addgene plasmid #81235 | pRS314_U6_G96C_A97C | depositor partial sequence | sequence record 155727 | pRS314_U6_G96C_A97C sequence 800 bps
GGTTCCTGNCCTTTTGCTGGCCTTTTGCTCACATGTTCTTTCNTGCGTTATCCCCTGATTCTGTGGATAA
CCGTATTACCGCCTTTGAGTGAGCTGATACCGCTCGCCGCAGCCGAACGACCGAGCGCAGCGAGTCAGTG
AGCGAGGAAGCGGAAGAGCGCCCAATACGCAAACCGCCTCTCCCCGCGCGTTGGCCGATTCATTAATGCA
GCTGGCACGACAGGTTTCCCGACTGGAAAGCGGGCAGTGAGCGCAACGCAATTAATGTGAGTTAGCTCAC
TCATTAGGCACCCCAGGCTTTACACTTTATGCTTCCGGCTCGTATGTTGTGTGGAATTGTGAGCGGATAA
CAATTTCACACAGGAAACAGCTATGACCATGATTACGCCAAGCTCGAAATTAACCCTCACTAAAGGGAAC
AAAAGCTGGTACCGGGCCCCCCCTCGAGGTCGACGGTATCGATAAGCTTGATATCGAATTCTTCGGCTAC
TATAAATAAATGTTTTTTTCGCAACTATGTGTTCGCGAAGTAACCCTTCGTGGACATTTGGTCAATTTGA
AACAATACAGAGATGATCAGCAGTTCCCCTGCATAAGGATGAACCGTTTTACAAACCGATTTATTTCGTT
TTTTTTTATCATCGAGTGAAGTATCGTGACTTGTACATTTGAAGATACCCAGCGTACAGCAGTGTATCTT
TATCTTCCTGTATGATATAGATAACTAACATCTCGAATAGAAAATTGTCTCGCGTTCGAACCTAAGCCTT
TGCTATCGGATCCACTAGTTCTAGAGCGGC
