>Addgene plasmid #81235 | pRS314_U6_G96C_A97C | addgene partial sequence | sequence record 166111 | TRP1-R 5'-cagcatcggaatctagagca-3'
GTGCTCTGCAAGCCGCAAACTTTCACCAATGGACCAGAACTACCTGTGAAATTAATAACAGACATACTCC
AAGCTGCCTTTGTGTGCTTAATCACGTATACTCACGTGCTCAATAGTCACCAATGCCCTCCCTCTTGGCC
CTCTCCTTTTCTTTTTTCGACCGAATTAATTCTTAATCGGCAAAAAAAGAAAAGCTCCGGATCAAGATTG
TACGTAAGGTGACAAGCTATTTTTCAATAAAGAATATCTTCCACTACTGCCATCTGGCGTCATAACTGCA
AAGTACACATATATTACGATGCTGTTCTATTAAATGCTTCCTATATTATATATATAGTAATGTCGTGATC
TATGGTGCACTCTCAGTACAATCTGCTCTGATGCCGCATAGTTAAGCCAGCCCCGACACCCGCCAACACC
CGCTGACGCGCCCTGACGGGCTTGTCTGCTCCCGGCATCCGCTTACAGACAAGCTGTGACCGTCTCCGGG
AGCTGCATGTGTCAGAGGTTTTCACCGTCATCACCGAAACGCGCGAGACGAAAGGGCCTCGTGATACGCC
TATTTTTATAGGTTAATGTCATGATAATAATGGTTTCTTAGACGGATCGCTTGCCTGTAACTTACACGCG
CCTCGTATCTTTTAATGATGGAATAATTTGGGAATTTACTCTGTGTTTATTTATTTTTATGTTTTGTATT
TGGATTTTAGAAAGTAAATAAAGAAGGTAGAAGAGTTACGGAATGAAGAAAAAAAAATAAACAAAGGTTT
AAAAAATTTCAACAAAAAGCGTACTTTACATATATATTTATTAGACAAGAAAAGCAGATTAAATAGATAT
ACATTCGATTAACGATAAGTAAAATGTAAAATCACAGGATTTTCGTGTGTGGTCTTCTACACAGAC
