>Addgene plasmid #81235 | pRS314_U6_G96C_A97C | addgene partial sequence | sequence record 166112 | pUC-4 5'-CAGTGAGCGAGGAAGCGGAAGAGCGCCCAA-3'
GCAAACCGCCTCTCCCCGCGCGTTGGCCGATTCATTAATGCAGCTGGCACGACAGGTTTCCCGACTGGAA
AGCGGGCAGTGAGCGCAACGCAATTAATGTGAGTTAGCTCACTCATTAGGCACCCCAGGCTTTACACTTT
ATGCTTCCGGCTCGTATGTTGTGTGGAATTGTGAGCGGATAACAATTTCACACAGGAAACAGCTATGACC
ATGATTACGCCAAGCTCGAAATTAACCCTCACTAAAGGGAACAAAAGCTGGTACCGGGCCCCCCCTCGAG
GTCGACGGTATCGATAAGCTTGATATCGAATTCTTCGGCTACTATAAATAAATGTTTTTTTCGCAACTAT
GTGTTCGCGAAGTAACCCTTCGTGGACATTTGGTCAATTTGAAACAATACAGAGATGATCAGCAGTTCCC
CTGCATAAGGATGAACCGTTTTACAAACCGATTTATTTCGTTTTTTTTTATCATCGAGTGAAGTATCGTG
ACTTGTACATTTGAAGATACCCAGCGTACAGCAGTGTATCTTTATCTTCCTGTATGATATAGATAACTAA
CATCTCGAATAGAAAATTGTCTCGCGTTCGAACCTAAGCCTTTGCTATCGGATCCACTAGTTCTAGAGCG
GCCGCCACCGCGGTGGAGCTCCAATTCGCCCTATAGTGAGTCGTATTACAATTCACTGGCCGTCGTTTTA
CAACGTCGTGACTGGGAAAACCCTGGCGTTACCCAACTTAATCGCCTTGCAGCACATCCCCCTTTCGCCA
GCTGGCGTAATAGCGAAGAGGCCCGCACCGATCGCCCTTCCCAACAGTTGCGCAGCCTGAATGGCGAATG
G
[124 nt withheld, positions 842-965]
C
[91 nt withheld, positions 967-1057]
AGGGTGATGGT
